Addgene plasmid #65987: J23102_GB
Purpose: MoClo Basic Part: Constitutive promoter - Anderson series - high strength [G:J23102:B]
Depositing lab: Douglas Densmore. Depositing organization: Boston University Main Campus. Publication: CIDAR MoClo: Improved MoClo Assembly Standard and New E. coli Part Library Enable Rapid Combinatorial Design for Synthetic and Traditional Biology. Iverson SV, Haddock TL, Beal J, Densmore DM. ACS Synth Biol. 2016 Jan 15;5(1):99-103. doi: 10.1021/acssynbio.5b00124. Epub 2015 Nov 4. PubMed 26479688.
Backbone
  Vector backbone: DVA
  Vector type: Synthetic Biology
Growth in bacteria
  Bacterial resistance: Ampicillin, 100 μg/mL
  Growth temperature: 37°C
  Growth strain: DH5alpha
  Copy number: Unknown
Gene/Insert
  Gene/Insert name: Constitutive promoter (alt name: Basic Part - Promoter)
  Species: Synthetic
  Cloning method: Unknown
Terms and licenses: Academic/Nonprofit Terms; Industry Terms: Not Available to Industry
How to cite: J23102_GB was a gift from Douglas Densmore (Addgene plasmid # 65987 ; http://n2t.net/addgene:65987 ; RRID:Addgene_65987)
