[The description below was written by a language model from this plasmid's Addgene catalogue record and pLannotate feature annotations shown in this document.]
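Description:
J23102_GB is a small (about 2.1 kb) synthetic-biology plasmid from the CIDAR MoClo part library for E. coli. It carries a single Level 0 "basic part", the Anderson-series constitutive promoter J23102, in the ampicillin-resistant destination vector DVA. The backbone is minimal. It has a ColE1/pMB1-type origin, which the feature table annotates as high-copy although the catalogue lists copy number as unknown. It also has a β-lactamase (AmpR) gene driven by its own bla promoter, and a putative bacterial transcription terminator. BioBrick prefix and suffix sequences flank the cloning region, reflecting the BioBrick-derived ancestry of the vector.

The payload is a very short synthetic promoter. The automated annotation labels it as a fragment of J23119, the consensus parent of the Anderson promoter family. This is expected, because J23102 is a close sequence variant of that parent, and the catalogue identifies the part as J23102 and describes it as high strength. The "GB" in the name and the notation [G:J23102:B] indicate the MoClo fusion sites flanking the part, G upstream and B downstream. In Golden Gate/MoClo assembly, Type IIS restriction enzymes release the part with these defined overhangs. The promoter can then be ligated in a fixed order with a ribosome binding site, coding sequence and terminator parts to form a transcriptional unit. The choice of the G upstream site, rather than another fusion site, determines the position that unit can take in higher-level multigene assemblies. The Type IIS sites themselves are not annotated in the feature table. The plasmid serves as a reusable source of a strong constitutive promoter for combinatorial construction of genetic circuits and expression devices in E. coli.
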