Features (pLannotate 1.2.2; 7 found; start..end, strand, type, name):
      5..29      +  promoter       J23119(SpeI) promoter (fragment): bacterial promoter (Registry of Standard Biological Parts BBa J23119) modified to end with an SpeI site
     51..71      +  misc_feature   BioBrick suffix: universal suffix for all parts
    248..836     -  rep_origin     ori: high-copy-number ColE1/pMB1/pBR322/pUC origin of replication
   1007..1867    -  CDS            AmpR: β-lactamase; bla; confers resistance to ampicillin, carbenicillin, and related antibiotics
   1868..1972    -  promoter       AmpR promoter: bla
   2062..2105    -  terminator     bacterial terminator: putative bacterial transcription terminator
   2108..2129    +  misc_feature   BioBrick prefix: BioBrick prefix for parts that do not start with "ATG"
>Addgene plasmid #65987 | J23102_GB | depositor full sequence | sequence record 114035 | J23102_GB sequence 2143 bps
TGCCTTGACAGCTAGCTCAGTCCTAGGTACTGTGCTAGCTACTAGAGACCTACTAGTAGCGGCCGCTGCA
GGCTTCCTCGCTCACTGACTCGCTGCGCTCGGTCGTTCGGCTGCGGCGAGCGGTATCAGCTCACTCAAAG
GCGGTAATACGGTTATCCACAGAATCAGGGGATAACGCAGGAAAGAACATGTGAGCAAAAGGCCAGCAAA
AGGCCAGGAACCGTAAAAAGGCCGCGTTGCTGGCGTTTTTCCACAGGCTCCGCCCCCCTGACGAGCATCA
CAAAAATCGACGCTCAAGTCAGAGGTGGCGAAACCCGACAGGACTATAAAGATACCAGGCGTTTCCCCCT
GGAAGCTCCCTCGTGCGCTCTCCTGTTCCGACCCTGCCGCTTACCGGATACCTGTCCGCCTTTCTCCCTT
CGGGAAGCGTGGCGCTTTCTCATAGCTCACGCTGTAGGTATCTCAGTTCGGTGTAGGTCGTTCGCTCCAA
GCTGGGCTGTGTGCACGAACCCCCCGTTCAGCCCGACCGCTGCGCCTTATCCGGTAACTATCGTCTTGAG
TCCAACCCGGTAAGACACGACTTATCGCCACTGGCAGCAGCCACTGGTAACAGGATTAGCAGAGCGAGGT
ATGTAGGCGGTGCTACAGAGTTCTTGAAGTGGTGGCCTAACTACGGCTACACTAGAAGAACAGTATTTGG
TATCTGCGCTCTGCTGAAGCCAGTTACCTTCGGAAAAAGAGTTGGTAGCTCTTGATCCGGCAAACAAACC
ACCGCTGGTAGCGGTGGTTTTTTTGTTTGCAAGCAGCAGATTACGCGCAGAAAAAAAGGATCTCAAGAAG
ATCCTTTGATCTTTTCTACGGGGTCTGACGCTCAGTGGAACGAAAACTCACGTTAAGGGATTTTGGTCAT
GAGATTATCAAAAAGGATCTTCACCTAGATCCTTTTAAATTAAAAATGAAGTTTTAAATCAATCTAAAGT
ATATATGAGTAAACTTGGTCTGACAGTTACCAATGCTTAATCAGTGAGGCACCTATCTCAGCGATCTGTC
TATTTCGTTCATCCATAGTTGCCTGACTCCCCGTCGTGTAGATAACTACGATACGGGAGGGCTTACCATC
TGGCCCCAGTGCTGCAATGATACCGCGCGACCCACGCTCACCGGCTCCAGATTTATCAGCAATAAACCAG
CCAGCCGGAAGGGCCGAGCGCAGAAGTGGTCCTGCAACTTTATCCGCCTCCATCCAGTCTATTAATTGTT
GCCGGGAAGCTAGAGTAAGTAGTTCGCCAGTTAATAGTTTGCGCAACGTTGTTGCCATTGCTACAGGCAT
CGTGGTGTCACGCTCGTCGTTTGGTATGGCTTCATTCAGCTCCGGTTCCCAACGATCAAGGCGAGTTACA
TGATCCCCCATGTTGTGCAAAAAAGCGGTTAGCTCCTTCGGTCCTCCGATCGTTGTCAGAAGTAAGTTGG
CCGCAGTGTTATCACTCATGGTTATGGCAGCACTGCATAATTCTCTTACTGTCATGCCATCCGTAAGATG
CTTTTCTGTGACTGGTGAGTACTCAACCAAGTCATTCTGAGAATAGTGTATGCGGCGACCGAGTTGCTCT
TGCCCGGCGTCAATACGGGATAATACCGCGCCACATAGCAGAACTTTAAAAGTGCTCATCATTGGAAAAC
GTTCTTCGGGGCGAAAACTCTCAAGGATCTTACCGCTGTTGAGATCCAGTTCGATGTAACCCACTCGTGC
ACCCAACTGATCTTCAGCATCTTTTACTTTCACCAGCGTTTCTGGGTGAGCAAAAACAGGAAGGCAAAAT
GCCGCAAAAAAGGGAATAAGGGCGACACGGAAATGTTGAATACTCATACTCTTCCTTTTTCAATATTATT
GAAGCATTTATCAGGGTTATTGTCTCATGAGCGGATACATATTTGAATGTATTTAGAAAAATAAACAAAT
AGGGGTTCCGCGCACATTTCCCCGAAAAGTGCCACCTGACGTCTAAGAAACCATTATTATCATGACATTA
ACCTATAAAAATAGGCGTATCACGAGGCAGAATTTCAGATAAAAAAAATCCTTAGCTTTCGCTAAGGATG
ATTTCTGGAATTCGCGGCCGCTTCTAGAGACTAGTGGGTCTCA
