>Addgene plasmid #65987 | J23102_GB | addgene partial sequence | sequence record 114034 | MoCloR 5'-gccacctgacgtctaagaaacc-3'
ATAGGCGTATCACGAGGCAGAATTTCAGATAAAAAAAATCCTTAGCTTTCGCTAAGGATGATTTCTGGAA
TTCGCGGCCGCTTCTAGAGACTAGTGGGTCTCATGCCTTGACAGCTAGCTCAGTCCTAGGTACTGTGCTA
GCTACTAGAGACCTACTAGTAGCGGCCGCTGCAGGCTTCCTCGCTCACTGACTCGCTGCGCTCGGTCGTT
CGGCTGCGGCGAGCGGTATCAGCTCACTCAAAGGCGGTAATACGGTTATCCACAGAATCAGGGGATAACG
CAGGAAAGAACATGTGAGCAAAAGGCCAGCAAAAGGCCAGGAACCGTAAAAAGGCCGCGTTGCTGGCGTT
TTTCCACAGGCTCCGCCCCCCTGACGAGCATCACAAAAATCGACGCTCAAGTCAGAGGTGGCGAAACCCG
ACAGGACTATAAAGATACCAGGCGTTTCCCCCTGGAAGCTCCCTCGTGCGCTCTCCTGTTCCGACCCTGC
CGCTTACCGGATACCTGTCCGCCTTTCTCCCTTCGGGAAGCGTGGCGCTTTCTCATAGCTCACGCTGTAG
GTATCTCAGTTCGGTGTAGGTCGTTCGCTCCAAGCTGGGCTGTGTGCACGAACCCCCCGTTCAGCCCGAC
CGCTGCGCCTTATCCGGTAACTATCGTCTTGAGTCCAACCCGGTAAGACACGACTTATCGCCACTGGCAG
CAGCCACTGGTAACAGGATTAGCAGAGCGAGGTATGTAGGCGGTGCTACAGAGTTCTTGAAGTGGTGGCC
TAACTACGGCTACACTAGAAGAACAGTATTTGGTATCTGCGCTCTGCTGAAGCCAGTTACCTTCGGAAA
